>Addgene plasmid #215519 | pENTR2b-PTPN11-Clover | addgene full sequence | sequence record 446290 | Addgene NGS Result
CTTTCCTGCGTTATCCCCTGATTCTGTGGATAACCGTATTACCGCTAGCATGGATCTCGGGGACGTCTAA
CTACTAAGCGAGAGTAGGGAACTGCCAGGCATCAAATAAAACGAAAGGCTCAGTCGGAAGACTGGGCCTT
TCGTTTTATCTGTTGTTTGTCGGTGAACGCTCTCCTGAGTAGGACAAATCCGCCGGGAGCGGATTTGAAC
GTTGTGAAGCAACGGCCCGGAGGGTGGCGGGCAGGACGCCCGCCATAAACTGCCAGGCATCAAACTAAGC
AGAAGGCCATCCTGACGGATGGCCTTTTTGCGTTTCTACAAACTCTTCCTGTTAGTTAGTTACTTAAGCT
CGGGCCCCAAATAATGATTTTATTTTGACTGATAGTGACCTGTTCGTTGCAACAAATTGATAAGCAATGC
TTTTTTATAATGCCAACTTTGTACAAAAAAGCAGGCTGGCGCCGGAACCAATTCAGTCGACTGGATCCGG
TACCGAGGAGATCTGCCGCCGCGATCGCCATGACATCGCGGAGATGGTTTCACCCAAATATCACTGGTGT
GGAGGCAGAAAACCTACTGTTGACAAGAGGAGTTGATGGCAGTTTTTTGGCAAGGCCTAGTAAAAGTAAC
CCTGGAGACTTCACACTTTCCGTTAGAAGAAATGGAGCTGTCACCCACATCAAGATTCAGAACACTGGTG
ATTACTATGACCTGTATGGAGGGGAGAAATTTGCCACTTTGGCTGAGTTGGTCCAGTATTACATGGAACA
TCACGGGCAATTAAAAGAGAAGAATGGAGATGTCATTGAGCTTAAATATCCTCTGAACTGTGCAGATCCT
ACCTCTGAAAGGTGGTTTCATGGACATCTCTCTGGGAAAGAAGCAGAGAAATTATTAACTGAAAAAGGAA
AACATGGTAGTTTTCTTGTACGAGAGAGCCAGAGCCACCCTGGAGATTTTGTTCTTTCTGTGCGCACTGG
TGATGACAAAGGGGAGAGCAATGACGGCAAGTCTAAAGTGACCCATGTTATGATTCGCTGTCAGGAACTG
AAATACGACGTTGGTGGAGGAGAACGGTTTGATTCTTTGACAGATCTTGTGGAACATTATAAGAAGAATC
CTATGGTGGAAACATTGGGTACAGTACTACAACTCAAGCAGCCCCTTAACACGACTCGTATAAATGCTGC
TGAAATAGAAAGCAGAGTTCGAGAACTAAGCAAATTAGCTGAGACCACAGATAAAGTCAAACAAGGCTTT
TGGGAAGAATTTGAGACACTACAACAACAGGAGTGCAAACTTCTCTACAGCCGAAAAGAGGGTCAAAGGC
AAGAAAACAAAAACAAAAATAGATATAAAAACATCCTGCCCTTTGATCATACCAGGGTTGTCCTACACGA
TGGTGATCCCAATGAGCCTGTTTCAGATTACATCAATGCAAATATCATCATGCCTGAATTTGAAACCAAG
TGCAACAATTCAAAGCCCAAAAAGAGTTACATTGCCACACAAGGCTGCCTGCAAAACACGGTGAATGACT
TTTGGCGGATGGTGTTCCAAGAAAACTCCCGAGTGATTGTCATGACAACGAAAGAAGTGGAGAGAGGAAA
GAGTAAATGTGTCAAATACTGGCCTGATGAGTATGCTCTAAAAGAATATGGCGTCATGCGTGTTAGGAAC
GTCAAAGAAAGCGCCGCTCATGACTATACGCTAAGAGAACTTAAACTTTCAAAGGTTGGACAAGGGAATA
CGGAGAGAACGGTCTGGCAATACCACTTTCGGACCTGGCCGGACCACGGCGTGCCCAGCGACCCTGGGGG
CGTGCTGGACTTCCTGGAGGAGGTGCACCATAAGCAGGAGAGCATCATGGATGCAGGGCCGGTCGTGGTG
CACTGCAGTGCTGGAATTGGCCGGACAGGGACGTTCATTGTGATTGATATTCTTATTGACATCATCAGAG
AGAAAGGTGTTGACTGCGATATTGACGTTCCCAAAACCATCCAGATGGTGCGGTCTCAGAGGTCAGGGAT
GGTCCAGACAGAAGCACAGTACCGATTTATCTATATGGCGGTCCAGCATTATATTGAAACACTACAGCGC
AGGATTGAAGAAGAGCAGAAAAGCAAGAGGAAAGGGCACGAATATACAAATATTAAGTATTCTCTAGCGG
ACCAGACGAGTGGAGATCAGAGCCCTCTCCCGCCTTGTACTCCAACGCCACCCTGTGCAGAAATGAGAGA
AGACAGTGCTAGAGTCTATGAAAACGTGGGCCTGATGCAACAGCAGAAAAGCGGCCGCATGGTGAGCAAG
GGCGAGGAGCTGTTCACCGGGGTGGTGCCCATCCTGGTCGAGCTGGACGGCGACGTAAACGGCCACAAGT
TCAGCGTCCGCGGCGAGGGCGAGGGCGATGCCACCAACGGCAAGCTGACCCTGAAGTTCATCTGCACCAC
CGGCAAGCTGCCCGTGCCCTGGCCCACCCTCGTGACCACCTTCGGCTACGGCGTGGCCTGCTTCAGCCGC
TACCCCGACCACATGAAGCAGCACGACTTCTTCAAGTCCGCCATGCCCGAAGGCTACGTCCAGGAGCGCA
CCATCTCTTTCAAGGACGACGGTACCTACAAGACCCGCGCCGAGGTGAAGTTCGAGGGCGACACCCTGGT
GAACCGCATCGAGCTGAAGGGCATCGACTTCAAGGAGGACGGCAACATCCTGGGGCACAAGCTGGAGTAC
AACTTCAACAGCCACAACGTCTATATCACGGCCGACAAGCAGAAGAACGGCATCAAGGCTAACTTCAAGA
TCCGCCACAACGTTGAGGACGGCAGCGTGCAGCTCGCCGACCACTACCAGCAGAACACCCCCATCGGCGA
CGGCCCCGTGCTGCTGCCCGACAACCACTACCTGAGCCATCAGTCCGCCCTGAGCAAAGACCCCAACGAG
AAGCGCGATCACATGGTCCTGCTGGAGTTCGTGACCGCCGCCGGGATTACACATGGCATGGACGAGCTGT
ACAAGTAGTAAGATATCTAGACCCAGCTTTCTTGTACAAAGTTGGCATTATAAGAAAGCATTGCTTATCA
ATTTGTTGCAACGAACAGGTCACTATCAGTCAAAATAAAATCATTATTTGCCATCCAGCTGCAGCTCTGG
CCCGTGTCTCAAAATCTCTGATGTTACATTGCACAAGATAAAAATATATCATCATGAACAATAAAACTGT
CTGCTTACATAAACAGTAATACAAGGGGTGTTATGAGCCATATTCAACGGGAAACGTCGAGGCCGCGATT
AAATTCCAACATGGATGCTGATTTATATGGGTATAAATGGGCTCGCGATAATGTCGGGCAATCAGGTGCG
ACAATCTATCGCTTGTATGGGAAGCCCGATGCGCCAGAGTTGTTTCTGAAACATGGCAAAGGTAGCGTTG
CCAATGATGTTACAGATGAGATGGTCAGACTAAACTGGCTGACGGAATTTATGCCTCTTCCGACCATCAA
GCATTTTATCCGTACTCCTGATGATGCATGGTTACTCACCACTGCGATCCCCGGAAAAACAGCATTCCAG
GTATTAGAAGAATATCCTGATTCAGGTGAAAATATTGTTGATGCGCTGGCAGTGTTCCTGCGCCGGTTGC
ATTCGATTCCTGTTTGTAATTGTCCTTTTAACAGCGATCGCGTATTTCGTCTCGCTCAGGCGCAATCACG
AATGAATAACGGTTTGGTTGATGCGAGTGATTTTGATGACGAGCGTAATGGCTGGCCTGTTGAACAAGTC
TGGAAAGAAATGCATAAACTTTTGCCATTCTCACCGGATTCAGTCGTCACTCATGGTGATTTCTCACTTG
ATAACCTTATTTTTGACGAGGGGAAATTAATAGGTTGTATTGATGTTGGACGAGTCGGAATCGCAGACCG
ATACCAGGATCTTGCCATCCTATGGAACTGCCTCGGTGAGTTTTCTCCTTCATTACAGAAACGGCTTTTT
CAAAAATATGGTATTGATAATCCTGATATGAATAAATTGCAGTTTCATTTGATGCTCGATGAGTTTTTCT
AATCAGAATTGGTTAATTGGTTGTAACATTATTCAGATTGGGCCCCGTTCCACTGAGCGTCAGACCCCGT
AGAAAAGATCAAAGGATCTTCTTGAGATCCTTTTTTTCTGCGCGTAATCTGCTGCTTGCAAACAAAAAAA
CCACCGCTACCAGCGGTGGTTTGTTTGCCGGATCAAGAGCTACCAACTCTTTTTCCGAAGGTAACTGGCT
TCAGCAGAGCGCAGATACCAAATACTGTTCTTCTAGTGTAGCCGTAGTTAGGCCACCACTTCAAGAACTC
TGTAGCACCGCCTACATACCTCGCTCTGCTAATCCTGTTACCAGTGGCTGCTGCCAGTGGCGATAAGTCG
TGTCTTACCGGGTTGGACTCAAGACGATAGTTACCGGATAAGGCGCAGCGGTCGGGCTGAACGGGGGGTT
CGTGCACACAGCCCAGCTTGGAGCGAACGACCTACACCGAACTGAGATACCTACAGCGTGAGCTATGAGA
AAGCGCCACGCTTCCCGAAGGGAGAAAGGCGGACAGGTATCCGGTAAGCGGCAGGGTCGGAACAGGAGAG
CGCACGAGGGAGCTTCCAGGGGGAAACGCCTGGTATCTTTATAGTCCTGTCGGGTTTCGCCACCTCTGAC
TTGAGCGTCGATTTTTGTGATGCTCGTCAGGGGGGCGGAGCCTATGGAAAAACGCCAGCAACGCGGCCTT
TTTACGGTTCCTGGCCTTTTGCTGGCCTTTTGCTCACATGTT
Features (pLannotate 1.2.2; 9 found; start..end, strand, type, name):
      1..46      +  rep_origin     RSF ori (fragment): Plasmids containing the RSF 1030 origin of replication can be propagated in E. coli cells that contain additional plasmids with compatible origins.
    106..149     -  terminator     rrnB T1 terminator: Escherichia coli rrnB; transcription terminator T1 from the E. coli rrnB gene
    281..308     +  terminator     rrnB T2 terminator: transcription terminator T2 from the E. coli rrnB gene
    358..457     +  protein_bind   attL1: mutant version of attL; recombination site for the Gateway® LR reaction LR Clonase™
    520..2298    +  CDS            PTPN11: PTN11_HUMAN - Also known as PTP2C, SHPTP2. Experimental evidence at protein level: Swiss-Prot protein existence level 1. Acts downstream of various receptor and cytoplasmic protein tyrosine kinases to participate in the signal transduction from the cell surface to the nucleus (PubMed:10655584, PubMed:18559669, PubMed:18829466, PubMed:26742426, PubMed:28074573). Positively regulates MAPK signal transduction pathway (PubMed:28074573). Dephosphorylates GAB1, ARHGAP35 and EGFR (PubMed:28074573). Dephosphorylates ROCK2 at 'Tyr-722' resulting in stimulation of its RhoA binding activity (PubMed:18559
   2299..3015    +  CDS            Clover: Clover is a basic (constitutively fluorescent) green/yellow fluorescent protein published in 2012, derived from Aequorea victoria. It is reported to be a rapidly-maturing weak dimer with high acid sensitivity.
   3031..3130    -  protein_bind   attL2: mutant version of attL; recombination site for the Gateway® LR reaction LR Clonase™
   3253..4062    +  CDS            KanR: aminoglycoside phosphotransferase; aph(3')-Ia; confers resistance to kanamycin in bacteria or G418 (Geneticin®) in eukaryotes
   4152..4740    +  rep_origin     ori: high-copy-number ColE1/pMB1/pBR322/pUC origin of replication
