[The description below was written by a language model from this plasmid's Addgene catalogue record and pLannotate feature annotations shown in this document.]
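Description:
pENTR2b-PTPN11-Clover is a 4.8 kb Gateway entry clone built on the commercial pENTR2b backbone and carrying human PTPN11, which encodes the tyrosine phosphatase Shp2, fused at its C terminus to the green/yellow fluorescent protein Clover. It is maintained in E. coli as a high-copy plasmid through a ColE1/pUC-type origin and is selected with kanamycin via an aminoglycoside phosphotransferase gene. The annotation also flags a very short fragment resembling the RSF origin at the start of the sequence. At under 50 bp, this is most likely just a partial match and not a second functional replicon.

The PTPN11 coding sequence runs directly into the Clover coding sequence with no intervening bases annotated, consistent with a single continuous fusion open reading frame of about 2.5 kb, which was inserted between SalI and NotI sites that remain intact. The fusion is flanked by attL1 and attL2, the recombination sites used in the Gateway LR reaction. The rrnB T1 and T2 terminators sit upstream of attL1, where they insulate the insert from read-through transcription originating in the backbone. As expected for an entry vector, there is no promoter driving the insert, so the plasmid does not itself express Shp2-Clover. Instead, it serves as a donor from which the tagged cassette can be transferred by LR recombination into attR-containing destination vectors chosen for the desired promoter, host or delivery system. The resulting expression constructs would allow fluorescence-based visualisation of Shp2. The associated publication concerns the regulation of integrin beta1 phosphorylation in breast cancer cell invasion.
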