Addgene plasmid #215519: pENTR2b-PTPN11-Clover
Purpose: Gateway entry vector with clover-tagged Shp2
Depositing lab: Johanna Ivaska. Depositing organization: Turku Bioscience Centre. Publication: Dynamic regulation of integrin beta1 phosphorylation supports invasion of breast cancer cells. Conway JRW, Joshi O, Kaivola J, Follain G, Gounis M, Kuhl D, Ivaska J. Nat Cell Biol. 2025 May 26. doi: 10.1038/s41556-025-01663-4. PubMed 40419795.
Backbone
  Vector backbone: pENTR2b
  Backbone manufacturer: Thermo Fisher Scientific Inc.
  Total vector size (bp): 4802
  Vector type: Gateway entry vector
Growth in bacteria
  Bacterial resistance: Kanamycin, 50 μg/mL
  Growth temperature: 37°C
  Growth strain: DH5alpha
  Copy number: High Copy
Gene/Insert
  Gene/Insert name: PTPN11 (alt name: Shp2)
  Species: H. sapiens (human)
  Insert size (bp): 2496
  GenBank ID: NM_002834.5
  Entrez Gene: PTPN11 (a.k.a. BPTP3, CFC, JMML, METCDS, NS1, PTP-1D, PTP2C, SH-PTP2, SH-PTP3, SHP2)
  Promoter: none
  Tag / fusion protein: Clover (C terminal on insert)
  Cloning method: Restriction Enzyme; 5′ cloning site SalI (not destroyed); 3′ cloning site NotI (not destroyed)
  Sequencing primers: 5′ attL1_F; 3′ attL2_R
Terms and licenses: Academic/Nonprofit Terms; Industry Terms
How to cite: pENTR2b-PTPN11-Clover was a gift from Johanna Ivaska (Addgene plasmid # 215519 ; http://n2t.net/addgene:215519 ; RRID:Addgene_215519)
